>Addgene plasmid #157005 | pD649-HAsp-IGDCC4-Fc(DAPA)-AviTag-6xHis | addgene full sequence | sequence record 401035 | Addgene NGS Result
GGCATTGATTATTGACTAGTTATTAATAGTAATCAATTACGGGGTCATTAGTTCATAGCCCATATATGGA
GTTCCGCGTTACATAACTTACGGTAAATGGCCCGCCTGGCTGACCGCCCAACGACCCCCGCCCATTGACG
TCAATAATGACGTATGTTCCCATAGTAACGCCAATAGGGACTTTCCATTGACGTCAATGGGTGGAGTATT
TACGGTAAACTGCCCACTTGGCAGTACATCAAGTGTATCATATGCCAAGTACGCCCCCTATTGACGTCAA
TGACGGTAAATGGCCCGCCTGGCATTATGCCCAGTACATGACCTTATGGGACTTTCCTACTTGGCAGTAC
ATCTACGTATTAGTCATCGCTATTACCATGGTGATGCGGTTTTGGCAGTACATCAATGGGCGTGGATAGC
GGTTTGACTCACGGGGATTTCCAAGTCTCCACCCCATTGACGTCAATGGGAGTTTGTTTTGGCACCAAAA
TCAACGGGACTTTCCAAAATGTCGTAACAACTCCGCCCCATTGACGCAAATGGGCGGTAGGCGTGTACGG
TGGGAGGTCTATATAAGCAGAGCTCGTTTAGTGAACCGTCAGATCGCCTGGAGACGCCATCCACGCTGTT
TTGACCTCCATAGAAGACACCGGGACCGATCCAGCCTCCGCGGCCGGGAACGGTGCATTGGAACGCGGAT
TCCCCGTGCCAAGAGTGACGTAAGTACCGCCTATAGAGTCTATAGGCCCACCCCCTTGGCTTCGTTAGAA
CGCGGCTACAATTAATACATAACCTTATGTATCATACACATACGATTTAGGTGACACTATAGAATAACAT
CCACTTTGCCTTTCTCTCCACAGGTGTCCACTCCCAGGTCCAACTGCACCTCGGTTCTATCGAAAACGCG
CCTGCTAGCGCCACCATGAAGACCATCATTGCCCTGAGCTACATCTTCTGCCTGGTGTTCGCTGCGGCCG
CCGAATTGCTGCTGCCTCAAGAGACAACCGTGGAACTGAGCTGTGGCGTGGGACCCCTGCAAGTGATTCT
GGGACCTGAACAGGCCGCCGTGCTGAATTGCTCTCTTGGAGCTGCTGCTGCAGGCCCTCCTACCAGAGTG
ACCTGGTCTAAGGATGGCGACACCCTGCTGGAACACGACCATCTGCATCTGCTGCCCAATGGCAGCCTGT
GGCTGTCTCAACCCCTGGCTCCTAATGGCTCCGATGAGTCTGTGCCTGAAGCCGTGGGAGTGATCGAGGG
CAACTACAGCTGTCTGGCCCATGGACCTCTGGGAGTGCTGGCTTCTCAGACAGCCGTGGTTAAGCTGGCC
ACACTGGCCGACTTTAGTCTGCACCCTGAGAGCCAGACCGTGGAAGAGAATGGCACCGCCAGATTCGAGT
GCCACATCGAGGGACTGCCCGCTCCTATCATCACCTGGGAGAAAGACCAAGTGACCCTGCCTGAGGAACC
CCGGCTGATCGTTCTGCCTAATGGCGTGCTGCAGATCCTGGACGTGCAAGAGTCTGACGCTGGCCCCTAT
AGATGCGTGGCCACCAATAGCGCCAGGCAGCACTTTTCTCAAGAGGCCCTGCTGAGCGTGGCCCACAGAG
GATCTCTGGCCTCTACAAGAGGCCAGGACGTGGTCATTGTGGCTGCCCCTGAGAATACCACCGTGGTGTC
TGGCCAGTCCGTGGTCATGGAATGTGTGGCCTCTGCCGATCCTACACCTTTCGTGTCCTGGGTCCGACAG
GACGGCAAGCCTATCAGCACCGATGTGATCGTGCTGGGCCGCACCAATCTGCTGATCGCCAATGCTCAGC
CTTGGCACTCTGGCGTGTACGTGTGCAGAGCCAACAAGCCCAGAACCAGAGACTTTGCCACAGCCGCCGC
TGAGCTGAGAGTTCTTGCTGCCCCAGCCATTACACAGGCCCCTGAAGCTCTGAGCAGAACCAGGGCTTCC
ACAGCCAGATTTGTGTGTAGAGCCAGCGGCGAGCCTCGGCCTGCTCTTAGATGGCTTCATAATGGCGCCC
CTCTGAGGCCCAACGGCAGAGTGAAAGTTCAAGGCGGAGGCGGCAGCCTGGTCATCACACAGATTGGACT
GCAGGACGCCGGCTACTACCAGTGCGTGGCCGAAAATTCTGCCGGCATGGCTTGTGCCGCTGCTTCTCTG
GCAGTGGTCGTTAGAGAAGGCCTGCCTAGCGCTCCCACAAGAGTGACAGCTACACCACTGAGCAGCTCTG
CCGTGCTGGTGGCTTGGGAAAGACCTGAGATGCACAGCGAGCAGATCATCGGCTTCAGCCTGCACTACCA
GAAAGCCAGAGGCATGGACAACGTGGAATACCAGTTCGCCGTGAACAACGACACCACCGAGCTGCAAGTG
CGCGACCTGGAACCTAACACCGACTACGAGTTCTACGTGGTGGCCTACAGTCAGCTGGGCGCCAGCAGAA
CATCTACCCCTGCTCTGGTGCACACCCTGGACGATGTTCCTTCTGCTGCTCCACAGCTGAGCCTGAGCAG
CCCCAATCCTAGCGATATCAGAGTGGCCTGGCTGCCTCTGCCTCCTTCTCTGTCTAATGGCCAGGTGGTC
AAGTACAAGATCGAGTACGGCCTGGGCAAAGAGGACCAGATCTTCTCCACAGAAGTGCGGGGCAACGAGA
CACAGCTGATGCTCAATAGCCTGCAGCCTAACAAGGTGTACAGAGTGCGGATCAGCGCCGGAACAGCCGC
TGGATTTGGAGCACCTTCTCAGTGGATGCACCACAGAACCCCTAGCATGCACAACCAGAGCCACGTGCCA
TTTGCTCCCGCCGAACTGAAGGTGCAGGCCAAGATGGAAAGCCTGGTGGTGTCTTGGCAGCCTCCTCCAC
ATCCTACACAGATCTCCGGCTACAAGCTGTATTGGAGAGAAGTGGGCGCCGAGGAAGAGGCCAACGGCGA
TAGACTTCCTGGCGGAAGAGGCGATCAGGCCTGGGATGTTGGACCTGTGCGGCTGAAGAAAAAAGTGAAG
CAGTACGAGCTGACCCAGCTGGTGCCTGGCAGACTGTACGAAGTGAAGCTGGTGGCCTTCAACAAGCACG
AGGATGGCTATGCCGCCGTGTGGAAGGGCAAGACAGAAAAGGCTCCCGCTCCTGACATGCCCATCCAGAG
AGGACCTCCACTGCCTCCAGCTCATGTGCACGCCGAGAGCAATAGCAGCACCAGCATCTGGCTGCGGTGG
AAGAAGCCCGATTTCACCACCGTGAAGATCGTGAACTACACCGTGCGGTTCAGCCCCTGGGGACTGAGAA
ATGCCTCTCTGGTCACCTACTACACCAGCTCCGGCGAGGACATCCTGATCGGAGGACTGAAGCCCTTCAC
CAAATACGAGTTTGCCGTGCAGTCCCACGGCGTGGACATGGATGGACCTTTTGGCAGCGTGGTGGAAAGA
AGCACCCTGCCAGACAGACCCAGCACACCTCCAAGCGACCTGAGACTGTCTCCCCTGACACCATCTACAG
TGCGGCTGCACTGGTGCCCTCCAACAGAGCCAAATGGCGAGATCGTGGAATATCTGATCCTGTACAGCAG
CAACCACACACAGCCCGAGCACCAGTGGACCCTGCTTACCACACAGGGCAACATCTTCAGCGCCGAGGTT
CACGGCCTGGAAAGCGATACCCGGTACTTCTTCAAGATGGGAGCCAGAACCGAAGTCGGCCCTGGACCTT
TCAGCAGACTCCAGGATGTGATCACCCTGCAAGAGAAGCTGAGCGACAGCCTGGACATGCACTCCGTGAC
AGGCGCGCCGGGCGGCGACAAGACCCACACCTGCCCCCCCTGCCCAGCTCCAGAACTGCTGGGAGGGCCT
TCCGTGTTCCTGTTCCCCCCCAAGCCCAAGGACACCCTGATGATCAGCAGGACCCCCGAGGTGACCTGCG
TGGTGGTGGCCGTGTCCCACGAGGACCCAGAGGTGAAGTTCAACTGGTACGTGGACGGCGTGGAGGTGCA
CAACGCCAAGACCAAGCCCAGAGAGGAGCAGTACAACAGCACCTACAGGGTGGTGTCCGTGCTGACCGTG
CTGCACCAGGACTGGCTGAACGGCAAAGAATACAAGTGCAAAGTCTCCAACAAGGCCCTGGCTGCCCCAA
TCGAAAAGACAATCAGCAAGGCCAAGGGCCAGCCACGGGAGCCCCAGGTGTACACCCTGCCCCCCAGCCG
GGAGGAGATGACCAAGAACCAGGTGTCCCTGACCTGTCTGGTGAAGGGCTTCTACCCCAGCGATATCGCC
GTGGAGTGGGAGAGCAACGGCCAGCCCGAGAACAACTACAAGACCACCCCCCCAGTGCTGGACAGCGACG
GCAGCTTCTTCCTGTACAGCAAGCTGACCGTGGACAAGTCCAGGTGGCAGCAGGGCAACGTGTTCAGCTG
CAGCGTGATGCACGAGGCCCTGCACAACCACTACACCCAGAAGTCCCTGAGCCTGAGCCCCGGCGGCAGC
GGTCTTAATGATATTTTCGAGGCTCAGAAGATTGAGTGGCATGAACACCACCACCATCACCACTAAGGCC
GGCCTGTAGTCACTGGCACAACGCGTTACCCGGTAAGCCAATCGGGTATACACGGTCGTCATACTGCAGA
CAGGGTTCTTCTACTTTGCAAGATAGTCTTGAGTAGTAAAATAAATAGATAGAGAAAATCAGCCTCGACT
GTGCCTTCTAGTTGCCAGCCATCTGTTGTTTGCCCCTCCCCCGTGCCTTCCTTGACCCTGGAAGGTGCCA
CTCCCACTGTCCTTTCCTAATAAAATGAGGAAATTGCATCACAACACTCAACCCTATCTCGGTCTATTCT
TTTGATTTATAAGGGATTTTGCCGATTTCGGCCTATTGGTTAAAAAATGAGCTGATTTAACAAAAATTTA
ACGCGAATTAATTCTGTGGAATGTGTGTCAGTTAGGGTGTGGAAAGTCCCCAGGCTCCCCAGCAGGCAGA
AGTATGCAAAGCATGCATCTCAATTAGTCAGCAACCAGGTGTGGAAAGTCCCCAGGCTCCCCAGCAGGCA
GAAGTATGCAAAGCATGCATCTCAATTAGTCAGCAACCATAGTCCCGCCCCTAACTCCGCCCATCCCGCC
CCTAACTCCGCCCAGTTCCGCCCATTCTCCGCCCCATGGCTGACTAATTTTTTTTATTTATGCAGAGGCC
GAGGCCGCCTCTGCCTCTGAGCTATTCCAGAAGTAGTGAGGAGGCTTTTTTGGAGGCCTAGGCTTTTGCA
AAAAGCTCCCGGGAGCTTGTATATCCATTTTCGGATCTGATCAGCACGTGTTGACAATTAATCATCGGCA
TAGTATATCGGCATAGTATAATACGACAAGGTGAGGAACTAAACCATGACCGAGTACAAGCCCACGGTGC
GCCTCGCCACCCGCGACGACGTCCCCAGGGCCGTACGCACCCTCGCCGCCGCGTTCGCCGACTACCCCGC
CACGCGCCACACCGTCGATCCGGACCGCCACATCGAGCGGGTCACCGAGCTGCAAGAACTCTTCCTCACG
CGCGTCGGGCTCGACATCGGCAAGGTGTGGGTCGCGGACGACGGCGCCGCGGTGGCGGTCTGGACCACGC
CGGAGAGCGTCGAAGCGGGGGCGGTGTTCGCCGAGATCGGCCCGCGCATGGCCGAGTTGAGCGGTTCCCG
GCTGGCCGCGCAGCAACAGATGGAAGGCCTCCTGGCGCCGCACCGGCCCAAGGAGCCCGCGTGGTTCCTG
GCCACCGTCGGCGTCTCGCCCGACCACCAGGGCAAGGGTCTGGGCAGCGCCGTCGTGCTCCCCGGAGTGG
AGGCGGCCGAGCGCGCCGGGGTGCCCGCCTTCCTGGAGACATCCGCGCCCCGCAACCTCCCCTTCTACGA
GCGGCTCGGCTTCACCGTCACCGCCGACGTCGAGGTGCCCGAAGGACCGCGCACCTGGTGCATGACCCGC
AAGCCCGGTGCCTGACACGTGCTACGAGATTTCGATTCCACCGCCGCCTTCTATGAAAGGTTGGGCTTCG
GAATCGTTTTCCGGGACGCCGGCTGGATGATCCTCCAGCGCGGGGATCTCATGCTGGAGTTCTTCGCCCA
CCCCAACTTGTTTATTGCAGCTTATAATGGTTACAAATAAAGCAATAGCATCACAAATTTCACAAATAAA
GCATTTTTTTCACTGCATTCTAGTTGTGGTTTGTCCAAACTCATCAATGTATCTTATCATGTCTGTATAC
CGTCGACCTCTAGCTAGAGCTTGGCGTAATCATGGTCATTACCAATGCTTAATCAGTGAGGCACCTATCT
CAGCGATCTGTCTATTTCGTTCATCCATAGTTGCCTGACTCCCCGTCGTGTAGATAACTACGATACGGGA
GGGCTTACCATCTGGCCCCAGCGCTGCGATGATACCGCGAGAACCACGCTCACCGGCTCCGGATTTATCA
GCAATAAACCAGCCAGCCGGAAGGGCCGAGCGCAGAAGTGGTCCTGCAACTTTATCCGCCTCCATCCAGT
CTATTAATTGTTGCCGGGAAGCTAGAGTAAGTAGTTCGCCAGTTAATAGTTTGCGCAACGTTGTTGCCAT
CGCTACAGGCATCGTGGTGTCACGCTCGTCGTTTGGTATGGCTTCATTCAGCTCCGGTTCCCAACGATCA
AGGCGAGTTACATGATCCCCCATGTTGTGCAAAAAAGCGGTTAGCTCCTTCGGTCCTCCGATCGTTGTCA
GAAGTAAGTTGGCCGCAGTGTTATCACTCATGGTTATGGCAGCACTGCATAATTCTCTTACTGTCATGCC
ATCCGTAAGATGCTTTTCTGTGACTGGTGAGTACTCAACCAAGTCATTCTGAGAATAGTGTATGCGGCGA
CCGAGTTGCTCTTGCCCGGCGTCAATACGGGATAATACCGCGCCACATAGCAGAACTTTAAAAGTGCTCA
TCATTGGAAAACGTTCTTCGGGGCGAAAACTCTCAAGGATCTTACCGCTGTTGAGATCCAGTTCGATGTA
ACCCACTCGTGCACCCAACTGATCTTCAGCATCTTTTACTTTCACCAGCGTTTCTGGGTGAGCAAAAACA
GGAAGGCAAAATGCCGCAAAAAAGGGAATAAGGGCGACACGGAAATGTTGAATACTCATATTCTTCCTTT
TTCAATATTATTGAAGCATTTATCAGGGTTATTGTCTCATGAGCGGATACATATTTGAATGTATTTAGAA
AAATAAACAAATAGGGGTCAGTGTTACAACCAATTAACCAATTCTGAACATTATCGCGAGCCCATTTATA
CCTGAATATGGCTCATAACACCCCTTGCTCATGACCAAAATCCCTTAACGTGAGTTACGCGCGCGTCGTT
CCACTGAGCGTCAGACCCCGTAGAAAAGATCAAAGGATCTTCTTGAGATCCTTTTTTTCTGCGCGTAATC
TGCTGCTTGCAAACAAAAAAACCACCGCTACCAGCGGTGGTTTGTTTGCCGGATCAAGAGCTACCAACTC
TTTTTCCGAAGGTAACTGGCTTCAGCAGAGCGCAGATACCAAATACTGTTCTTCTAGTGTAGCCGTAGTT
AGCCCACCACTTCAAGAACTCTGTAGCACCGCCTACATACCTCGCTCTGCTAATCCTGTTACCAGTGGCT
GCTGCCAGTGGCGATAAGTCGTGTCTTACCGGGTTGGACTCAAGACGATAGTTACCGGATAAGGCGCAGC
GGTCGGGCTGAACGGGGGGTTCGTGCACACAGCCCAGCTTGGAGCGAACGACCTACACCGAACTGAGATA
CCTACAGCGTGAGCTATGAGAAAGCGCCACGCTTCCCGAAGGGAGAAAGGCGGACAGGTATCCGGTAAGC
GGCAGGGTCGGAACAGGAGAGCGCACGAGGGAGCTTCCAGGGGGAAACGCCTGGTATCTTTATAGTCCTG
TCGGGTTTCGCCACCTCTGACTTGAGCGTCGATTTTTGTGATGCTCGTCAGGGGGGCGGAGCCTATGGAA
AAACGCCAGCAACGCGGCCTTTTTACGGTTCCTGGCCTTTTGCTGGCCTTTTGCTCACATGTTCTTTCCT
GCGTTATCCCCTGATTCTGTGGATAACCGTATTACCGCCTTTGAGTGAGCTGATACCGCTCGCCGCAGCC
GAACGACCGAGCGCAGCGAGTCAGTGAGCGAGGAAGCGGAAGGCGAGAGTAGGGAACTGCCAGGCATCAA
ACTAAGCAGAAGGCCCCTGACGGATGGCCTTTTTGCGTTTCTACAAACTCTTTCTGTGTTGTAAAACGAC
GGCCAGTCTTAAGCTCGGGCCCCCTGGGCGGTTCTGATAACGAGTAATCGTTAATCCGCAAATAACGTAA
AAACCCGCTTCGGCGGGTTTTTTTATGGGGGGAGTTTAGGGAAAGAGCATTTGTCAGAATATTTAAGGGC
GCCTGTCACTTTGCTTGATATATGAGAATTATTTAACCTTATAAATGAGAAAAAAGCAACGCACTTTAAA
TAAGATACGTTGCTTTTTCGATTGATGAACACCTATAATTAAACTATTCATCTATTATTTATGATTTTTT
GTATATACAATATTTCTAGTTTGTTAAAGAGAATTAAGAAAATAAATCTCGAAAATAATAAAGGGAAAAT
CAGTTTTTGATATCAAAATTATACATGTCAACGATAATACAAAATATAATACAAACTATAAGATGTTATC
AGTATTTATTATCATTTAGAATAAATTTTGTGTCGCCCTTAATTGTGAGCGGATAACAATTACGAGCTTC
ATGCACAGTGGCGTTGACTCAATATTGGCCATTAGCCATATTATTCATTGGTTATATAGCATAAATCAAT
ATTGGCTATTGGCCATTGCATACGTTGTATCTATATCATAATATGTACATTTATATTGGCTCATGTCCAA
TATGACCGCCATGTT
Features (pLannotate 1.2.2; 21 found; start..end, strand, type, name):
     77..380     +  enhancer       CMV enhancer: human cytomegalovirus immediate early enhancer
    381..584     +  promoter       CMV promoter: human cytomegalovirus (CMV) immediate early promoter
    720..763     +  intron         CMV intron (fragment): modified intron A from human cytomegalovirus
    815..833     +  promoter       SP6 promoter: promoter for bacteriophage SP6 RNA polymerase
    837..874     +  CDS            IgH signal sequence (fragment): signal sequence from the mouse immunoglobulin heavy chain variable region
    944..3784    +  CDS            IGDCC4 (fragment): IGDC4_HUMAN - Also known as DDM36, KIAA1628, NOPE. Experimental evidence at protein level: Swiss-Prot protein existence level 1. From Homo sapiens (Human).
   3797..4474    +  CDS            IGHG1 (fragment): IGHG1_HUMAN - Experimental evidence at protein level: Swiss-Prot protein existence level 1. Constant region of immunoglobulin heavy chains. Immunoglobulins, also known as antibodies, are membrane-bound or secreted glycoproteins produced by B lymphocytes. In the recognition phase of humoral immunity, the membrane-bound immunoglobulins serve as receptors which, upon binding of a specific antigen, trigger the clonal expansion and differentiation of B lymphocytes into immunoglobulins- secreting plasma cells. Secreted immunoglobulins mediate the effector phase of humoral immunity, which results in
   4689..4800    +  polyA_signal   bGH poly(A) signal: bovine growth hormone polyadenylation signal
   4801..4909    +  rep_origin     f1 ori (fragment): f1 bacteriophage origin of replication; arrow indicates direction of (+) strand synthesis
   4923..5252    +  promoter       SV40 promoter: SV40 enhancer and early promoter
   5300..5347    +  promoter       EM7 promoter: synthetic bacterial promoter&nbsp
   5366..5965    +  CDS            PuroR (fragment): puromycin N-acetyltransferase; pac from Streptomyces; confers resistance to puromycin
   5975..6100    +  CDS            ble (fragment): BLE_KLEPN - Experimental evidence at protein level: Swiss-Prot protein existence level 1. Binding protein with a strong affinity to the bleomycin family of antibiotics. Binds to CL990; an antimitotic-antibiotic compound. From Klebsiella pneumoniae.
   6095..6216    +  polyA_signal   SV40 poly(A) signal: SV40 polyadenylation signal
   6269..7129    -  CDS            AmpR: β-lactamase; bla; confers resistance to ampicillin, carbenicillin, and related antibiotics
   7132..7228    -  promoter       AmpR promoter (fragment): bla
   7258..7282    -  CDS            KanR (fragment): aminoglycoside phosphotransferase; aph(3')-Ia; confers resistance to kanamycin
   7393..7981    +  rep_origin     ori: high-copy-number ColE1/pMB1/pBR322/pUC origin of replication
   8206..8223    +  terminator     rrnB T2 terminator (fragment): transcription terminator T2 from the E. coli rrnB gene
   8248..8267    -  CDS            lacZα (fragment): LacZα fragment of β-galactosidase; lacZ fragment
   8723..8739    +  protein_bind   lac operator: The lac repressor binds to the lac operator to inhibit transcription in E. coli. This inhibition can be relieved by adding lactose or isopropyl-β-D-thiogalactopyranoside (IPTG). lac repressor encoded by lacI
