[The description below was written by a language model from this plasmid's Addgene catalogue record and pLannotate feature annotations shown in this document.]
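Description:
pD649-HAsp-IGDCC4-Fc(DAPA)-AviTag-6xHis is a mammalian expression plasmid of about 8.9 kb, built on the pD649 backbone, that produces the extracellular domain of the human immunoglobulin-superfamily cell-surface protein IGDCC4 (also known as NOPE or DDM36) as a secreted Fc fusion. It is propagated in E. coli as a high-copy plasmid through a ColE1/pUC-type origin and selected with ampicillin via β-lactamase. Several short annotated fragments (f1 ori, KanR, lacZα, rrnB T2, a lac operator) appear to be backbone remnants rather than working elements.

Transcription is driven by the CMV immediate-early enhancer and promoter followed by a fragment of CMV intron A. An SP6 promoter sits just upstream of the coding region, which could support in vitro transcription and serves as a sequencing primer site. The open reading frame begins with a secretion signal peptide, "HAsp" in the construct name, although the annotation tool matched part of this region to a mouse IgH signal sequence. This is followed by the roughly 2.8 kb IGDCC4 ectodomain cloned between retained NotI and AscI sites, and then a human IgG1 Fc segment. The Fc carries the D265A and P329A (DAPA) substitutions, which are generally used to reduce Fc effector functions. The AviTag (a site for BirA biotinylation) and 6xHis tag (for metal-affinity purification) are listed in the catalogue as C-terminal but were not annotated in the feature table. A bGH polyadenylation signal ends the unit. A separate SV40/EM7-driven puromycin resistance cassette with an SV40 poly(A) signal could allow selection of transfected cells.

The plasmid belongs to a collection made for mapping human IgSF cell-surface protein interactions. The depositor notes that some members of the collection may carry an IS4-like transposase insertion upstream of the CMV promoter, but none is annotated in this sequence.
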