Addgene plasmid #157005: pD649-HAsp-IGDCC4-Fc(DAPA)-AviTag-6xHis
Purpose: Mammalian expression of cell-surface protein extracellular domain fused to Fc(DAPA)-Avi-6xHis. Protein is secreted from cells.
Depositing lab: Chris Garcia. Depositing organization: Stanford University. Publication: A Human IgSF Cell-Surface Interactome Reveals a Complex Network of Protein-Protein Interactions. Wojtowicz WM, Vielmetter J, Fernandes RA, Siepe DH, Eastman CL, Chisholm GB, Cox S, Klock H, Anderson PW, Rue SM, Miller JJ, Glaser SM, Bragstad ML, Vance J, Lam AW, Lesley SA, Zinn K, Garcia KC. Cell. 2020 Aug 20;182(4):1027-1043.e17. doi: 10.1016/j.cell.2020.07.025. PubMed 32822567.
Backbone
  Vector backbone: pD649
  Backbone size w/o insert (bp): 6106
  Vector type: Mammalian Expression
Growth in bacteria
  Bacterial resistance: Ampicillin, 100 μg/mL
  Growth temperature: 37°C
  Growth strain: DH5alpha
  Copy number: High Copy
Gene/Insert
  Gene/Insert name: IGDCC4 (alt name: IGDC4)
  Species: H. sapiens (human)
  Insert size (bp): 2799
  Mutation: Fc region of human IgG contains D265A and P329A mutations (DAPA)
  Entrez Gene: IGDCC4 (a.k.a. DDM36, NOPE)
  Promoter: CMV/SP6
  Tag / fusion protein: Fc(DAPA)-AviTag-6xHis (C terminal on backbone)
  Cloning method: Restriction Enzyme; 5′ cloning site GCGGCCGC (not destroyed); 3′ cloning site GGCGCGCC (not destroyed)
  Sequencing primers: 5′ ATTTAGGTGACACTATAG; 3′ CACGTACCAGTTGAACTTCACC
Resource information
  A portion of this plasmid was derived from a plasmid made by: synthesis by ThermoFisher
Terms and licenses: Academic/Nonprofit Terms; Industry Terms: Not Available to Industry
Depositor comments: Some plasmids in this collection may have an IS4-like element ISVsa5 family transposase upstream of the CMV promoter.
How to cite: pD649-HAsp-IGDCC4-Fc(DAPA)-AviTag-6xHis was a gift from Chris Garcia (Addgene plasmid # 157005 ; http://n2t.net/addgene:157005 ; RRID:Addgene_157005)
