>Addgene plasmid #157005 | pD649-HAsp-IGDCC4-Fc(DAPA)-AviTag-6xHis | depositor partial sequence | sequence record 303120 | insert (extracellular domain)
GAATTGCTGCTGCCTCAAGAGACAACCGTGGAACTGAGCTGTGGCGTGGGACCCCTGCAAGTGATTCTGG
GACCTGAACAGGCCGCCGTGCTGAATTGCTCTCTTGGAGCTGCTGCTGCAGGCCCTCCTACCAGAGTGAC
CTGGTCTAAGGATGGCGACACCCTGCTGGAACACGACCATCTGCATCTGCTGCCCAATGGCAGCCTGTGG
CTGTCTCAACCCCTGGCTCCTAATGGCTCCGATGAGTCTGTGCCTGAAGCCGTGGGAGTGATCGAGGGCA
ACTACAGCTGTCTGGCCCATGGACCTCTGGGAGTGCTGGCTTCTCAGACAGCCGTGGTTAAGCTGGCCAC
ACTGGCCGACTTTAGTCTGCACCCTGAGAGCCAGACCGTGGAAGAGAATGGCACCGCCAGATTCGAGTGC
CACATCGAGGGACTGCCCGCTCCTATCATCACCTGGGAGAAAGACCAAGTGACCCTGCCTGAGGAACCCC
GGCTGATCGTTCTGCCTAATGGCGTGCTGCAGATCCTGGACGTGCAAGAGTCTGACGCTGGCCCCTATAG
ATGCGTGGCCACCAATAGCGCCAGGCAGCACTTTTCTCAAGAGGCCCTGCTGAGCGTGGCCCACAGAGGA
TCTCTGGCCTCTACAAGAGGCCAGGACGTGGTCATTGTGGCTGCCCCTGAGAATACCACCGTGGTGTCTG
GCCAGTCCGTGGTCATGGAATGTGTGGCCTCTGCCGATCCTACACCTTTCGTGTCCTGGGTCCGACAGGA
CGGCAAGCCTATCAGCACCGATGTGATCGTGCTGGGCCGCACCAATCTGCTGATCGCCAATGCTCAGCCT
TGGCACTCTGGCGTGTACGTGTGCAGAGCCAACAAGCCCAGAACCAGAGACTTTGCCACAGCCGCCGCTG
AGCTGAGAGTTCTTGCTGCCCCAGCCATTACACAGGCCCCTGAAGCTCTGAGCAGAACCAGGGCTTCCAC
AGCCAGATTTGTGTGTAGAGCCAGCGGCGAGCCTCGGCCTGCTCTTAGATGGCTTCATAATGGCGCCCCT
CTGAGGCCCAACGGCAGAGTGAAAGTTCAAGGCGGAGGCGGCAGCCTGGTCATCACACAGATTGGACTGC
AGGACGCCGGCTACTACCAGTGCGTGGCCGAAAATTCTGCCGGCATGGCTTGTGCCGCTGCTTCTCTGGC
AGTGGTCGTTAGAGAAGGCCTGCCTAGCGCTCCCACAAGAGTGACAGCTACACCACTGAGCAGCTCTGCC
GTGCTGGTGGCTTGGGAAAGACCTGAGATGCACAGCGAGCAGATCATCGGCTTCAGCCTGCACTACCAGA
AAGCCAGAGGCATGGACAACGTGGAATACCAGTTCGCCGTGAACAACGACACCACCGAGCTGCAAGTGCG
CGACCTGGAACCTAACACCGACTACGAGTTCTACGTGGTGGCCTACAGTCAGCTGGGCGCCAGCAGAACA
TCTACCCCTGCTCTGGTGCACACCCTGGACGATGTTCCTTCTGCTGCTCCACAGCTGAGCCTGAGCAGCC
CCAATCCTAGCGATATCAGAGTGGCCTGGCTGCCTCTGCCTCCTTCTCTGTCTAATGGCCAGGTGGTCAA
GTACAAGATCGAGTACGGCCTGGGCAAAGAGGACCAGATCTTCTCCACAGAAGTGCGGGGCAACGAGACA
CAGCTGATGCTCAATAGCCTGCAGCCTAACAAGGTGTACAGAGTGCGGATCAGCGCCGGAACAGCCGCTG
GATTTGGAGCACCTTCTCAGTGGATGCACCACAGAACCCCTAGCATGCACAACCAGAGCCACGTGCCATT
TGCTCCCGCCGAACTGAAGGTGCAGGCCAAGATGGAAAGCCTGGTGGTGTCTTGGCAGCCTCCTCCACAT
CCTACACAGATCTCCGGCTACAAGCTGTATTGGAGAGAAGTGGGCGCCGAGGAAGAGGCCAACGGCGATA
GACTTCCTGGCGGAAGAGGCGATCAGGCCTGGGATGTTGGACCTGTGCGGCTGAAGAAAAAAGTGAAGCA
GTACGAGCTGACCCAGCTGGTGCCTGGCAGACTGTACGAAGTGAAGCTGGTGGCCTTCAACAAGCACGAG
GATGGCTATGCCGCCGTGTGGAAGGGCAAGACAGAAAAGGCTCCCGCTCCTGACATGCCCATCCAGAGAG
GACCTCCACTGCCTCCAGCTCATGTGCACGCCGAGAGCAATAGCAGCACCAGCATCTGGCTGCGGTGGAA
GAAGCCCGATTTCACCACCGTGAAGATCGTGAACTACACCGTGCGGTTCAGCCCCTGGGGACTGAGAAAT
GCCTCTCTGGTCACCTACTACACCAGCTCCGGCGAGGACATCCTGATCGGAGGACTGAAGCCCTTCACCA
AATACGAGTTTGCCGTGCAGTCCCACGGCGTGGACATGGATGGACCTTTTGGCAGCGTGGTGGAAAGAAG
CACCCTGCCAGACAGACCCAGCACACCTCCAAGCGACCTGAGACTGTCTCCCCTGACACCATCTACAGTG
CGGCTGCACTGGTGCCCTCCAACAGAGCCAAATGGCGAGATCGTGGAATATCTGATCCTGTACAGCAGCA
ACCACACACAGCCCGAGCACCAGTGGACCCTGCTTACCACACAGGGCAACATCTTCAGCGCCGAGGTTCA
CGGCCTGGAAAGCGATACCCGGTACTTCTTCAAGATGGGAGCCAGAACCGAAGTCGGCCCTGGACCTTTC
AGCAGACTCCAGGATGTGATCACCCTGCAAGAGAAGCTGAGCGACAGCCTGGACATGCACTCCGTGACA
